>Addgene plasmid #244694 | CL20_mEGFP_FOidr_142 | addgene full sequence | sequence record 494365 | Addgene NGS Result
AAAAAAAATCTAACCTCAAGTCAAGGCTTTTCTATGGAATAAGGAATGGACAGCAGGGGGCTGTTTCATA
TACTGATGACCTCTTTATAGCCAACCTTTGTTCATGGCAGCCAGCATATGGGCATATGTTGCCAAACTCT
AAACCAAATACTCATTCTGATGTTTTAAATGATTTGCCCTCCCATATGTCCTTCCGAGTGAGAGACACAA
AAAATTCCAACACACTATTGCAATGAAAATAAATTTCCTTTATTAGCCAGAAGTCAGATGCTCAAGGGGC
TTCATGATGTCCCCATAATTTTTGGCAGAGGGAAAAAGATCTGCTAGCTCGAGCAGCTGAAGCTTTATTG
AGGCTTAAGCAGTGGGTTCCCTAGTTAGCCAGAGAGCTCCCAGGCTCAGATCTGGTCTAACCAGAGAGAC
CCAGTACAGGCAAAAAGCAGATCTTGTCTTCTTTGGGAGTGAATTAGCCCTTCCAGTCCCCCCTTTTCTT
TTAAAAAGTGGCTAAGATCTACAGCTGCCTTGTAAGTCATTGGTCTTAAAGGTACCGTAATCTTATCTAG
AACCGGTTCAGTAGTGACGTTGATAGCTGCCCATCGGGGCCTGTGGTTGACCCATTTGCGCGGTTGTCTG
GCTGACAAGATGAGATAAGGCAGGTCCAGACTGAATCAAGGTGTCAAGCGCTTTTTGGACACTAGGATTA
TCGAAATTGATCCCAGTGGAGGAGACTGGGCGTTGCGAAGTCATGTTGCTAGCGGGAGCAAGGCGACTTG
AAGGCTGACCAAACAGTCCTTGTGATGGAGCTCCCGGACGAGGACCCATGTTTTGAGCGCTCCCTCCTTG
GCCCAAAATACTAGGCGGCTGGTTTCCACTGGCTTGCGAACGCTGCTGTGGTTGGCTGTTCGCAGCAGTT
GAGAAGTTTTGATTCGGGGTGTTCCCGGCTGCAACAGATGGCGAGGCACTGGAGGAGTTTGCGGTCACCG
TGCCTGAATTGAATAAAGACAGAATCTTGGCCTGAAGCTCTTGTTGCGATGTCGGTGGCGCACTCGGTGT
CGGCGTCGCGGAAGGTAAAACTTGACCACTTTGCAAGGGCTGGCTACTTGGTTGGGTTTTCAAGGATGCA
CCTGACGTGGCCCCCAATGGTTGGCGAGAAATCGGCCCTGGTAAAGAGTCTGTGGAGGAGCGCATCAGGC
GCTCCTTACGTTCACGCAAGTAGTTAATAATTTTATCCCGGGAAGCGGCCGCACTTCCCCCGGAGCCTCC
GCTTCCGCCCTTGTACAGCTCGTCCATGCCGAGAGTGATCCCGGCGGCGGTCACGAACTCCAGCAGGACC
ATGTGATCGCGCTTCTCGTTGGGGTCTTTGCTCAGCTTGGACTGGGTGCTCAGGTAGTGGTTGTCGGGCA
GCAGCACGGGGCCGTCGCCGATGGGGGTGTTCTGCTGGTAGTGGTCGGCGAGCTGCACGCTGCCGTCCTC
GATGTTGTGGCGGATCTTGAAGTTCACCTTGATGCCGTTCTTCTGCTTGTCGGCCATGATATAGACGTTG
TGGCTGTTGTAGTTGTACTCCAGCTTGTGCCCCAGGATGTTGCCGTCCTCCTTGAAGTCGATGCCCTTCA
GCTCGATGCGGTTCACCAGGGTGTCGCCCTCGAACTTCACCTCGGCGCGGGTCTTGTAGTTGCCGTCGTC
CTTGAAGAAGATGGTGCGCTCCTGGACGTAGCCTTCGGGCATGGCGGACTTGAAGAAGTCGTGCTGCTTC
ATGTGGTCGGGGTAGCGGCTGAAGCACTGCACGCCGTAGGTCAGGGTGGTCACGAGGGTGGGCCAGGGCA
CGGGCAGCTTGCCGGTGGTGCAGATGAACTTCAGGGTCAGCTTGCCGTAGGTGGCATCGCCCTCGCCCTC
GCCGGACACGCTGAACTTGTGGCCGTTTACGTCGCCGTCCAGCTCGACCAGGATGGGCACCACCCCGGTG
AACAGCTCCTCGCCCTTGCTCACCATGGTGGCGACCGGTGGATCCCGGGCCCGCGGTACCGTCGACTGCA
GAATTCGGTTCACTAAACGAGCCCGGTTCACTAAACGAGCTCTGCTTATATAGACCTCCCACCGTACACG
CCTACCGCCCATTTGCGTCAATGGGGCGGAGTTGTTACGACATTTTGGAAAGTCCCGTTGATTTTGGTGC
CAAAACAAACTCCCATTGACGTCAATGGGGTGGAGACTTGGAAATCCCCGTGAGTCAAACCGCTATCCAC
GCCCATTGATGTACTGCCAAAACCGCATCACCATGGTAATAGCGATGACTAATACGTAGATGTACTGCCA
AGTAGGAAAGTCCCATAAGGTCATGTACTGGGCATAATGCCAGGCGGGCCATTTACCGTCATTGACGTCA
ATAGGGGGCGTACTTGGCATATGATACACTTGATGTACTGCCAAGTGGGCAGTTTACCGTAAATACTCCA
CCCATTGACGTCAATGGAAAGTCCCTATTGGCGTTACTATGGGAACATACGTCATTATTGACGTCAATGG
GCGGGGGTCGTTGGGCGGTCAGCCAGGCGGGCCATTTACCGTAAGTTATGTAACGCGGAACTCCATATAT
GGGCTATGAACTAATGACCCCGTAATTGATTACTATTAATAACTAGCACGCGTTCGAAGCTTGAGCTCGG
TCCCCTCGGGGTTGGGAGGTGGGTCTGAAACGATAATGGTGAATATCCCTGCCTAACTCTATTCACTATA
GAAAGTACAGCAAAAACTATTCTTAAACCTACCAAGCCTCCTACTATCATTATGAATAATTTTATATACC
ACAGCCAATTTGTTATGTTAAACCAATTCCACAAACTTGCCCATTTATCTAATTCCAATAATTCTTGTTC
ATTCTTTTCTTGCTGGTTTTGCGATTCTTCAATTAAGGAGTGTATTAAGCTTGTGTAATTGTTAATTTCT
CTGTCCCACTCCATCCAGGTCGTGTGATTCCAAATCTGTTCCAGAGATTTATTACTCCAACTAGCATTCC
AAGGCACAGCAGTGGTGCAAATGAGTTTTCCAGAGCAACCCCAAATCCCCAGGAGCTGTTGATCCTTTAG
GTATCTTTCCACAGCCAGGATTCTTGCCTGGAGCTGCTTGATGCCCCAGACTGTGAGTTGCAACAGATGC
TGTTGCGCCTCAATAGCCCTCAGCAAATTGTTCTGCTGCTGCACTATACCAGACAATAATTGTCTGGCCT
GTACCGTCAGCGTCATTGACGCTGCGCCCATAGTGCTTCCTGCTGCTCCCAAGAACCCAAGGAACAAAGC
TCCTATTCCCACTGCTCTTTTTTCTCTCTGCACCACTCTTCTCTTTGCCTTGGTGGGTGCTACTCCTAAT
GGTTCAATTTTTACTACTTTATATTTATATAATTCACTTCTCCAATTGTCCCTCATATCTCCTCCTTATG
GTGTTTTACTAAACTTTTCCATGTTCTAATCCTCATCCTGTCTACTTGCCACACAATCATCACCTGCCAT
CTGTTTTCCATAATCCCTAATGATCTTTGCTTTTCTTCTTGGCACTACTTTTATGTCACTATTATCTTGT
ATTACTACTGCCCCTTCACCTTTCCAGAGGAGCTTTGCTGGTCCTTTCCAAAGTGGATTTCTGCTGTCCC
TGTAATAAACCCGAAAATTTTGAATTTTTGTAATTTGTTTTTGTAATTCTTTAGTTTGTATGTCTGTTGC
TATTATGTCTACTATTCTTTCCCCTGCACTGTACCCCCCAATCCCCCCTTTTCTTTTAAAATTGTGGATG
AATACTGCCATTTGTACTGCTGTCTTAAGATGTTCAGCCTGATCTCTTACCTGTCCTATAATTTTCTTTA
ATTCTTTATTCATAGATTCTACTACTCCTTGACTTTGGGGATTGTAGGGAATTTCCAGGTCTGAAGATCC
TGCTGCTTGCTGTGCTTTTTTCTTACTTTTGTTTTGCTCTTCCTCTATCTTGTCTAAAGCTTCCTTGGTG
TCTTTTATCTCTATCCTTTGATGCACACAATAGAGGGTTGCTACTGTATTATATAATGATCTAAGTTCTT
CTGATCCTGTCTGAAGGGATGGTTGTAGCTGTCCCAGTATTTGTCTACAGCCTTCTGATGTTTCTAACAG
GCCAGTATTAACTGCGAATCGTTCTAGCTCCCTGCTTGCCCATACTATATGTTTTAATTTATATTTTTTC
TTTCCCCCTGGCCTTAACCGAATTTTTTCCCATCGCGATCTAATTCTCCCCCGCTTAATACTGACGCTCT
CGCACCCATCTCTCTCCTTCTAGCCTCCGCTAGTCAAAATTTTTGGCGTACTCACCAGTCGCCGCCCCTC
GCCTCTTGCCGTGCGCGCTTCAGCAAGCCGAGTCCTGCGTCGAGAGAGCTCCTCTGGTTTCCCTTTCGCT
TTCAAGTCCCTGTTCGGGCGCCACTGCTAGAGATTTTCCACACTGACTAAAAGGGTCTGAGGGATCTCTA
GTTACCAGAGTCACACAACAGACGGGCACACACTACTTGAAGCACTCAAGGCAAGCTTTATTGAGGCTTA
AGCAGTGGGTTCCCTAGTTAGCCAGAGAGCTCCCAGGCTCAGATCTGGTCTAACCAGAGAGACCCAGTAC
AGGCAAAAAGCAGCTGCTTATATGCAGGATCTGAGGGCTCGCCACTCCCCAGTCCCGCCCAGGCCACGCC
TCCCATGGTAATAGCGATGACTAATACGTAGATGTACTGCCAAGTAGGAAAGTCCCATAAGGTCATGTAC
TGGGCATAATGCCAGGCGGGCCATTTACCGTCATTGACGTCAATAGGGGGCGTACTTGGCATATGATACA
CTTGATGTACTGCCAAGTGGGCAGTTTACCGTAAATACTCCACCCATTGACGTCAATGGAAAGTCCCTAT
TGGCGTTACTATGGGAACATACGTCATTATTGACGTCAATGGGCGGGGGTCGTTGGGCGGTCAGCCAGGC
GGGCCATTTACCGTAAGTTATGTAACGCGGAACTCCATATATGGGCTATGAACTAATGACCCCGTAATTG
ATTACTATTAATAACTAGTCAATAATCAATGTCGACCCAGGTGGCACTTTTCGGGGAAATGTGCGCGGAA
CCCCTATTTGTTTATTTTTCTAAATACATTCAAATATGTATCCGCTCATGAGACAATAACCCTGATAAAT
GCTTCAATAATATTGAAAAAGGAAGAGTATGAGTATTCAACATTTCCGTGTCGCCCTTATTCCCTTTTTT
GCGGCATTTTGCCTTCCTGTTTTTGCTCACCCAGAAACGCTGGTGAAAGTAAAAGATGCTGAAGATCAGT
TGGGTGCACGAGTGGGTTACATCGAACTGGATCTCAACAGCGGTAAGATCCTTGAGAGTTTTCGCCCCGA
AGAACGTTTTCCAATGATGAGCACTTTTAAAGTTCTGCTATGTGGCGCGGTATTATCCCGTATTGACGCC
GGGCAAGAGCAACTCGGTCGCCGCATACACTATTCTCAGAATGACTTGGTTGAGTACTCACCAGTCACAG
AAAAGCATCTTACGGATGGCATGACAGTAAGAGAATTATGCAGTGCTGCCATAACCATGAGTGATAACAC
TGCGGCCAACTTACTTCTGACAACGATCGGAGGACCGAAGGAGCTAACCGCTTTTTTGCACAACATGGGG
GATCATGTAACTCGCCTTGATCGTTGGGAACCGGAGCTGAATGAAGCCATACCAAACGACGAGCGTGACA
CCACGATGCCTGTAGCAATGGCAACAACGTTGCGCAAACTATTAACTGGCGAACTACTTACTCTAGCTTC
CCGGCAACAATTAATAGACTGGATGGAGGCGGATAAAGTTGCAGGACCACTTCTGCGCTCGGCCCTTCCG
GCTGGCTGGTTTATTGCTGATAAATCTGGAGCCGGTGAGCGTGGGTCTCGCGGTATCATTGCAGCACTGG
GGCCAGATGGTAAGCCCTCCCGTATCGTAGTTATCTACACGACGGGGAGTCAGGCAACTATGGATGAACG
AAATAGACAGATCGCTGAGATAGGTGCCTCACTGATTAAGCATTGGTAACTGTCAGACCAAGTTTACTCA
TATATACTTTAGATTGATTTAAAACTTCATTTTTAATTTAAAAGGATCTAGGTGAAGATCCTTTTTGATA
ATCTCATGACCAAAATCCCTTAACGTGAGTTTTCGTTCCACTGAGCGTCAGACCCCGTAGAAAAGATCAA
AGGATCTTCTTGAGATCCTTTTTTTCTGCGCGTAATCTGCTGCTTGCAAACAAAAAAACCACCGCTACCA
GCGGTGGTTTGTTTGCCGGATCAAGAGCTACCAACTCTTTTTCCGAAGGTAACTGGCTTCAGCAGAGCGC
AGATACCAAATACTGTTCTTCTAGTGTAGCCGTAGTTAGGCCACCACTTCAAGAACTCTGTAGCACCGCC
TACATACCTCGCTCTGCTAATCCTGTTACCAGTGGCTGCTGCCAGTGGCGATAAGTCGTGTCTTACCGGG
TTGGACTCAAGACGATAGTTACCGGATAAGGCGCAGCGGTCGGGCTGAACGGGGGGTTCGTGCACACAGC
CCAGCTTGGAGCGAACGACCTACACCGAACTGAGATACCTACAGCGTGAGCTATGAGAAAGCGCCACGCT
TCCCGAAGGGAGAAAGGCGGACAGGTATCCGGTAAGCGGCAGGGTCGGAACAGGAGAGCGCACGAGGGAG
CTTCCAGGGGGAAACGCCTGGTATCTTTATAGTCCTGTCGGGTTTCGCCACCTCTGACTTGAGCGTCGAT
TTTTGTGATGCTCGTCAGGGGGGCGGAGCCTATGGAAAAACGCCAGCAACGCGGCCTTTTTACGGTTCCT
GGCCTTTTGCTGGCCTTTTGCTCACATGTTCTTTCCTGCGTTATCCCCTGCTTCTGTGGATAACCGTATT
ACCGCCTTTGAGTGAGCTGATACCGCTCGCCGCAGCCGAACGACCGAGCGCAGCGAGTCAGTGAGCGAGG
AAGCGGAAGAGCGCCCAATACGCAAACCGCCTCTCCCCGCGCGTTGGCCGATTCATTAATGCAGCGGATC
CAGACATGATAAGATACATTGATGAGTTTGGACAAACCACAACTAGAATGCAGTGAAAAAAATGCTTTAT
TTGTGAAATTTGTGATGCTATTGCTTTATTTGTAACCATTATAAGCTGCAATAAACAAGTTAGCTTTTTG
CAAAAGCCTAGGCCTCCAAAAAAGCCTCCTCACTACTTCTGGAATAGCTCAGAGGCCGAGGCGGCCTCGG
CCTCTGCATAAATAAAAAAAATTAGTCAGCCATGGGGCGGAGAATGGGCGGAACTGGGCGGAGTTAGGGG
CGGGATGGGCGGAGTTAGGGGCGGGACTATGGTTGCTGACTAATTGAGATGCGGATCCGCTGGCACGACA
GGTTTCCCGACTGGAAAGCGGGCAGTGAGCGCAACGCAATTAATGTGAGTTAGCTCACTCATTAGGCACC
CCAGGCTTTACACTTTATGCTTCCGGCTCGTATGTTGTGTGGAATTGTGAGCGGATAACAATTTCACACA
GGAAACAGCTATGACCATGATTACGCCAAGCTTGGGCTGCAGGTCGAGGGATCTCCATAAGAGAAGAGGG
ACAGCTATGACTGGGAGTAGTCAGGAGAGGAGGAAAAATCTGGCTAGTAAAACATGTAAGGAAAATTTTA
GGGATGTTAAAGAAAAAAATAACACAAAACAAAATAT
Features (pLannotate 1.2.2; 29 found; start..end, strand, type, name):
    199..254     -  polyA_signal   β-globin poly(A) signal: rabbit β-globin polyadenylation signal (Gil and Proudfoot, 1987)
    340..475     -  LTR            3' LTR (ΔU3) (fragment): self-inactivating 3' long terminal repeat (LTR) from HIV-1
    477..545     -  CDS            nef (fragment): NEF_HV1Z2 - Experimental evidence at protein level: Swiss-Prot protein existence level 1. Extracellular Nef protein targets CD4(+) T-lymphocytes for apoptosis by interacting with CXCR4 surface receptors. From Human immunodeficiency virus type 1 group M subtype D (isolate Z2/CDC-Z34) (HIV-1).
    571..1239    -  CDS            NCOA5 (fragment): NCOA5_HUMAN - Also known as KIAA1637. Experimental evidence at protein level: Swiss-Prot protein existence level 1. Nuclear receptor coregulator that can have both coactivator and corepressor functions. Interacts with nuclear receptors for steroids (ESR1 and ESR2) independently of the steroid binding domain (AF-2) of the ESR receptors, and with the orphan nuclear receptor NR1D2. Involved in the coactivation of nuclear steroid receptors (ER) as well as the corepression of MYC in response to 17-beta-estradiol (E2). From Homo sapiens (Human).
   1270..1986    -  CDS            mEGFP: mEGFP is a basic (constitutively fluorescent) green fluorescent protein published in 2002, derived from Aequorea victoria. It has moderate acid sensitivity.
   2000..2037    -  misc_feature   MCS (fragment): multiple cloning site
   2036..2052    -  promoter       tight TRE promoter (fragment): Tet-responsive promoter PTight, consisting of seven tet operator sequences followed by the minimal CMV promoter
   2068..2271    -  promoter       CMV promoter: human cytomegalovirus (CMV) immediate early promoter
   2272..2575    -  enhancer       CMV enhancer: human cytomegalovirus immediate early enhancer
   2643..2659    -  misc_feature   MCS (fragment): multiple cloning site
   2659..2684    -  CDS            Rev (fragment): human immunodeficiency virus 1 (HIV-1) Rev protein; rev; enhances nuclear export of unspliced and incompletely spliced viral mRNAs
   3061..3294    -  misc_feature   RRE: The Rev response element (RRE) of HIV-1 allows for Rev-dependent mRNA export from the nucleus to the cytoplasm.
   3428..3511    -  CDS            vif (fragment): VIF_HV1BR - Experimental evidence at protein level: Swiss-Prot protein existence level 1. Counteracts the innate antiviral activity of host APOBEC3F and APOBEC3G. Forms a complex with host APOBEC3F and APOBEC3G thus preventing the entry of these lethally hypermutating enzymes into progeny virions. Recruits an active E3 ubiquitin ligase complex composed of elongin BC, CUL5, and RBX2 to induce polyubiquitination of APOBEC3G and APOBEC3F. In turn, they are directed to the 26S proteasome for degradation. Vif interaction with APOBEC3G also blocks its cytidine deaminase activity in a proteasome-inde
   3654..3771    -  misc_feature   cPPT/CTS: central polypurine tract and central termination sequence of HIV-1
   3920..4279    -  CDS            HIV-1 gag (fragment): gag protein from human immunodeficiency virus 1; gag
   4263..4388    -  misc_feature   HIV-1 Ψ: packaging signal of human immunodeficiency virus type 1
   4435..4692    -  LTR            5' LTR (truncated): truncated 5' long terminal repeat (LTR) from HIV-1
   4694..5073    -  enhancer       CMV enhancer: human cytomegalovirus immediate early enhancer
   5104..5208    +  promoter       AmpR promoter: bla
   5209..6069    +  CDS            AmpR: β-lactamase; bla; confers resistance to ampicillin, carbenicillin, and related antibiotics
   6240..6828    +  rep_origin     ori: high-copy-number ColE1/pMB1/pBR322/pUC origin of replication
   7011..7065    +  CDS            lacI (fragment): lac repressor; lacI; The lac repressor binds to the lac operator to inhibit transcription in E. coli. This inhibition can be relieved by adding lactose or isopropyl-β-D-thiogalactopyranoside (IPTG).
   7067..7201    -  polyA_signal   SV40 poly(A) signal: SV40 polyadenylation signal
   7221..7356    -  rep_origin     SV40 ori: SV40 origin of replication
   7380..7402    -  promoter       SV40 promoter (fragment): SV40 enhancer and early promoter
   7409..7448    +  CDS            lacI (fragment): lac repressor; lacI; The lac repressor binds to the lac operator to inhibit transcription in E. coli. This inhibition can be relieved by adding lactose or isopropyl-β-D-thiogalactopyranoside (IPTG).
   7461..7482    +  protein_bind   CAP binding site: CAP binding activates transcription in the presence of cAMP. E. coli catabolite activator protein
   7497..7527    +  promoter       lac promoter: promoter for the E. coli lac operon
   7535..7551    +  protein_bind   lac operator: The lac repressor binds to the lac operator to inhibit transcription in E. coli. This inhibition can be relieved by adding lactose or isopropyl-β-D-thiogalactopyranoside (IPTG). lac repressor encoded by lacI
