[The description below was written by a language model from this plasmid's Addgene catalogue record and pLannotate feature annotations shown in this document.]
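Description:
CL20_mEGFP_FOidr_142 is catalogued as a mammalian expression plasmid on the CL20 backbone. Its feature table shows that this backbone is a self-inactivating HIV-1-derived lentiviral transfer vector. It is propagated in E. coli through a high-copy ColE1/pUC-type origin with ampicillin selection (β-lactamase under its own promoter). The recorded growth strain is a recombination-reduced type commonly used for repeat-containing lentiviral plasmids. Short lac promoter/operator and lacI fragments, an SV40 origin and an SV40 poly(A) signal are backbone remnants outside the viral cassette.

The viral cassette begins with a CMV enhancer fused to a truncated 5' LTR, an arrangement that typically makes genomic RNA transcription Tat-independent in packaging cells. This is followed by the Ψ packaging signal with a partial gag sequence, the cPPT/CTS to aid nuclear import, and the RRE for Rev-dependent RNA export. An internal CMV enhancer/promoter then drives the payload, which is monomeric EGFP fused to the N terminus of FOidr_142. The insert is an unmutated intrinsically disordered region taken from the human oncogenic fusion protein PAX5_NCOA5, and the depositor notes that it spans residues 508–726 of the fusion. The annotation matches this segment to the NCOA5 portion. The cassette ends in a ΔU3 3' LTR, which inactivates LTR promoter activity after integration, with a rabbit β-globin poly(A) signal downstream. No mammalian selection marker is annotated, so mEGFP fluorescence is the only means of identifying expressing cells.

The stated purpose is to express the fluorescently tagged IDR in mammalian cells. The associated study concerns protein condensate formation, which suggests the construct is used to image the localisation and condensate-forming behaviour of this fusion-derived region. The record does not say whether delivery is by transfection or by lentiviral transduction.
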