Addgene plasmid #244694: CL20_mEGFP_FOidr_142
Purpose: Express mEGFP-tagged intrinsically disordered protein (IDR), FOidr_142, derived from human fusion protein PAX5_NCOA5
Depositing lab: Richard Kriwacki. Depositing organization: St. Jude Children's Research Hospital. Publication: Proteome-wide computational analyses reveal links between protein condensate formation and RNA biology. Maiti S, Tripathi S, Baggett DW, Phillips AH, Park CG, Wang J, Wahiduzzaman, Freyaldenhoven WT, Kinger S, Pioso BJ, Bollinger JC, Somjee R, Lang B, Babu MM, Kriwacki RW. Sci Adv. 2025 Dec 5;11(49):eady1420. doi: 10.1126/sciadv.ady1420. Epub 2025 Dec 3. PubMed 41337585.
Backbone
  Vector backbone: CL20
  Vector type: Mammalian Expression
Growth in bacteria
  Bacterial resistance: Ampicillin, 100 μg/mL
  Growth temperature: 37°C
  Growth strain: NEB Stable
  Copy number: High Copy
Gene/Insert
  Gene/Insert name: FOidr_142
  Species: H. sapiens (human)
  Mutation: Unmutated
  Tag / fusion protein: monomeric EGFP (N terminal on insert)
  Cloning method: Restriction Enzyme; 5′ cloning site Unknown (unknown if destroyed)
Terms and licenses: Academic/Nonprofit Terms; Industry Terms: Not Available to Industry
Depositor comments: PAX5_NCOA5_508_726
How to cite: CL20_mEGFP_FOidr_142 was a gift from Richard Kriwacki (Addgene plasmid # 244694 ; http://n2t.net/addgene:244694 ; RRID:Addgene_244694)
